Addgene plasmid #23997: pCI-SEP_NR2A
Depositing lab: Robert Malinow. Depositing organization: University of California, San Diego (UCSD). Publication: Glutamate receptor exocytosis and spine enlargement during chemically induced long-term potentiation. Kopec CD, Li B, Wei W, Boehm J, Malinow R. J Neurosci. 2006 Feb 15. 26(7):2000-9. 10.1523/JNEUROSCI.3918-05.2006 PubMed 16481433.
Backbone
  Vector backbone: pCI
  Backbone size w/o insert (bp): 4000
  Total vector size (bp): 12000
  Vector type: Mammalian Expression
Growth in bacteria
  Bacterial resistance: Ampicillin, 100 μg/mL
  Growth temperature: 37°C
  Growth strain: JM109
  Growth instructions: JM109 Cells
  Copy number: Unknown
Gene/Insert
  Gene/Insert name: NR2A
  Species: R. norvegicus (rat)
  Insert size (bp): 5800
  Entrez Gene: Grin2a (a.k.a. GluN2A, NMDAR2A, NR2A)
  Tag / fusion protein: SEP (N terminal on insert)
  Cloning method: Restriction Enzyme; 5′ cloning site XhoI (not destroyed); 3′ cloning site NotI (unknown if destroyed)
  Sequencing primers: 5′ CMV-F
Terms and licenses: Academic/Nonprofit Terms; Industry Terms: Not Available to Industry
Depositor comments: See attached map for additional plasmid features. The super-ecliptic pHluorin (SEP) coding sequence was inserted three amino acids downstream of the predicted signal peptide cleavage site.
How to cite: pCI-SEP_NR2A was a gift from Robert Malinow (Addgene plasmid # 23997 ; http://n2t.net/addgene:23997 ; RRID:Addgene_23997)
