[The description below was written by a language model from this plasmid's Addgene catalogue record and pLannotate feature annotations shown in this document.]
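Description:
pCI-SEP_NR2A is a mammalian expression plasmid built on the pCI backbone that encodes the rat NMDA receptor subunit NR2A (Grin2a, GluN2A) fused to super-ecliptic pHluorin (SEP). It is propagated in E. coli through a high-copy ColE1/pUC-type origin and selected with ampicillin via the bla gene. An f1 origin is also present, and small remnants of lacZα, rop and bom are annotated as backbone fragments. The catalogue lists a total size of about 12 kb, whereas the sequenced record is about 12.8 kb.

Expression is driven by the human CMV immediate-early enhancer and promoter, followed by the chimeric β-globin/immunoglobulin intron typical of pCI, which promotes efficient processing of the transcript. A T7 promoter sits just upstream of the cloning site. The insert was cloned between XhoI and NotI. According to the depositor, the SEP coding sequence was placed three amino acids downstream of the predicted signal peptide cleavage site, so the tag lies at the extracellular N-terminus of the mature subunit, and the feature table shows the pHluorin sequence immediately preceding the bulk of the Grin2a reading frame. A stretch of roughly 3 kb after the annotated coding sequence carries no annotation. An SV40 polyadenylation signal is annotated downstream, though on the minus strand in this table.

SEP is a pH-sensitive GFP variant that fluoresces strongly at neutral pH but only minimally in acidic compartments. Receptors exposed at the cell surface are therefore bright, while those in acidic intracellular vesicles are dim. The associated publication concerns glutamate receptor exocytosis and spine enlargement during chemically induced long-term potentiation, consistent with use in live imaging of NR2A surface delivery in neurons.
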