Features (pLannotate 1.2.2; 17 found; start..end, strand, type, name):
     72..660     +  rep_origin     ori: high-copy-number ColE1/pMB1/pBR322/pUC origin of replication
    873..1250    +  enhancer       CMV enhancer: human cytomegalovirus immediate early enhancer
   1252..1451    +  promoter       CMV promoter: human cytomegalovirus (CMV) immediate early promoter
   1590..1722    +  intron         chimeric intron: chimera between introns from human β-globin and immunoglobulin heavy chain genes
   1767..1785    +  promoter       T7 promoter: promoter for bacteriophage T7 RNA polymerase
   1790..1830    -  misc_feature   MCS (fragment): pBluescript multiple cloning site
   2325..3036    +  CDS            superecliptic pHluorin (fragment): pH-sensitive mutant of green fluorescent protein (Ng et al., 2002) excited strongly by blue light at neutral pH but minimally fluorescent at acidic pH
   3040..7359    +  CDS            Grin2a: NMDE1_RAT - Experimental evidence at protein level: Swiss-Prot protein existence level 1. Component of NMDA receptor complexes that function as heterotetrameric, ligand-gated ion channels with high calcium permeability and voltage-dependent sensitivity to magnesium. Channel activation requires binding of the neurotransmitter glutamate to the epsilon subunit, glycine binding to the zeta subunit, plus membrane depolarization to eliminate channel inhibition by Mg(2+). Sensitivity to glutamate and channel kinetics depend on the subunit composition; channels containing GRIN1 and GRIN2A have lower s
  10623..10666   -  misc_feature   MCS (fragment): pBluescript multiple cloning site
  10682..10803   -  polyA_signal   SV40 poly(A) signal: SV40 polyadenylation signal
  10826..10894   -  CDS            large T antigen (fragment): large T antigen from SV40 (simian virus 40)
  10913..10980   +  CDS            lacZα (fragment): LacZα fragment of β-galactosidase; lacZ fragment
  10984..11412   +  rep_origin     f1 ori (sequence partly withheld): f1 bacteriophage origin of replication; arrow indicates direction of (+) strand synthesis
  11440..11539   -  misc_feature   bom (fragment): basis of mobility region from pBR322
  11641..11676   -  CDS            rop (fragment): Rop protein, which maintains plasmids at low copy number; rop
  11771..11875   +  promoter       AmpR promoter: bla
  11876..12736   +  CDS            AmpR: β-lactamase; bla; confers resistance to ampicillin, carbenicillin, and related antibiotics
>Addgene plasmid #23997 | pCI-SEP_NR2A | addgene full sequence | sequence record 171233 | Addgene NGS Result
ACCAAAATCCCTTAACGTGAGTTTTCGTTCCACTGAGCGTCAGACCCCGTAGAAAAGATCAAAGGATCTT
CTTGAGATCCTTTTTTTCTGCGCGTAATCTGCTGCTTGCAAACAAAAAAACCACCGCTACCAGCGGTGGT
TTGTTTGCCGGATCAAGAGCTACCAACTCTTTTTCCGAAGGTAACTGGCTTCAGCAGAGCGCAGATACCA
AATACTGTTCTTCTAGTGTAGCCGTAGTTAGGCCACCACTTCAAGAACTCTGTAGCACCGCCTACATACC
TCGCTCTGCTAATCCTGTTACCAGTGGCTGCTGCCAGTGGCGATAAGTCGTGTCTTACCGGGTTGGACTC
AAGACGATAGTTACCGGATAAGGCGCAGCGGTCGGGCTGAACGGGGGGTTCGTGCACACAGCCCAGCTTG
GAGCGAACGACCTACACCGAACTGAGATACCTACAGCGTGAGCTATGAGAAAGCGCCACGCTTCCCGAAG
GGAGAAAGGCGGACAGGTATCCGGTAAGCGGCAGGGTCGGAACAGGAGAGCGCACGAGGGAGCTTCCAGG
GGGAAACGCCTGGTATCTTTATAGTCCTGTCGGGTTTCGCCACCTCTGACTTGAGCGTCGATTTTTGTGA
TGCTCGTCAGGGGGGCGGAGCCTATGGAAAAACGCCAGCAACGCGGCCTTTTTACGGTTCCTGGCCTTTT
GCTGGCCTTTTGCTCACATGGCTCGACAGATCTTCAATATTGGCCATTAGCCATATTATTCATTGGTTAT
ATAGCATAAATCAATATTGGCTATTGGCCATTGCATACGTTGTATCTATATCATAATATGTACATTTATA
TTGGCTCATGTCCAATATGACCGCCATGTTGGCATTGATTATTGACTAGTTATTAATAGTAATCAATTAC
GGGGTCATTAGTTCATAGCCCATATATGGAGTTCCGCGTTACATAACTTACGGTAAATGGCCCGCCTGGC
TGACCGCCCAACGACCCCCGCCCATTGACGTCAATAATGACGTATGTTCCCATAGTAACGCCAATAGGGA
CTTTCCATTGACGTCAATGGGTGGAGTATTTACGGTAAACTGCCCACTTGGCAGTACATCAAGTGTATCA
TATGCCAAGTCCGCCCCCTATTGACGTCAATGACGGTAAATGGCCCGCCTGGCATTATGCCCAGTACATG
ACCTTACGGGACTTTCCTACTTGGCAGTACATCTACGTATTAGTCATCGCTATTACCATGGTGATGCGGT
TTTGGCAGTACACCAATGGGCGTGGATAGCGGTTTGACTCACGGGGATTTCCAAGTCTCCACCCCATTGA
CGTCAATGGGAGTTTGTTTTGGCACCAAAATCAACGGGACTTTCCAAAATGTCGTAATAACCCCGCCCCG
TTGACGCAAATGGGCGGTAGGCGTGTACGGTGGGAGGTCTATATAAGCAGAGCTCGTTTAGTGAACCGTC
AGATCACTAGAAGCTTTATTGCGGTAGTTTATCACAGTTAAATTGCTAACGCAGTCAGTGCTTCTGACAC
AACAGTCTCGAACTTAAGCTGCAGAAGTTGGTCGTGAGGCACTGGGCAGGTAAGTATCAAGGTTACAAGA
CAGGTTTAAGGAGACCAATAGAAACTGGGCTTGTCGAGACAGAGAAGACTCTTGCGTTTCTGATAGGCAC
CTATTGGTCTTACTGACATCCACTTTGCCTTTCTCTCCACAGGTGTCCACTCCCAGTTCAATTACAGCTC
TTAAGGCTAGAGTACTTAATACGACTCACTATAGGCTAGCCTCGAGGTCGACGGTATCGATAAGCTTGAT
ATCGAATTCCGTTGCTGTCGCAGGAGCGCTCAGAGGACCGGCAGTCGCTGTCCGGAGTGGAACAGAAAGC
TGAGCCAGGGCTCTAGAAGAGAGGCTCCTGAGGTGCTGTGCCTGAGCATGGGGCTGGATGAGGTCTGAGA
GTCGCGGCGGCAGCAATCAGCCCTGGAGATGACCAGGGGTGGCCACTGCTGAGAACTATGTGGAGAGAGG
CTGCGAGCCCTGCTGCAGAGCCTCCGGCTGGGATAGCCGCCCCCCGTGGGGGTGATGCGGACAGCGCGGG
ACAGCCAGGGGAGCGCGCGGGGGCCGCAGCATGCGGGAACCCGCTAAACCTGGTGGCTGCTGAGGCGGCC
GAGATGCTCGTGCGCGCAGCACGCCCCATTGCATCCTCCACCTTCTCCGGCTACAGGGACCCTAAGTGGC
GACCATGGGCAGATTGGGCTACTGGACCTTGCTGGTATTGCCGGCCCTTCTGGTCTGGCGCGATCCGGCG
CAGAACGCGGCTAGGAGTAAAGGAGAAGAACTTTTCACTGGAGTTGTCCCAATTCTTGTTGAATTAGATG
GTGATGTTAATGGGCACAAATTTTCTGTCAGTGGAGAGGGTGAAGGTGATGCAACATACGGAAAACTTAC
CCTTAAATTTATTTGCACTACTGGAAAACTACCTGTTCCTTGGCCAACACTTGTCACTACTTTAACTTAT
GGTGTTCAATGCTTTTCAAGATACCCAGATCATATGAAACGGCATGACTTTTTCAAGAGTGCCATGCCCG
AAGGTTATGTACAGGAAAGAACTATATTTTTCAAAGATGACGGGAACTACAAGACACGTGCTGAAGTCAA
GTTTGAAGGTGATACCCTTGTTAATAGAATCGAGTTAAAAGGTATTGATTTTAAAGAAGATGGAAACATT
CTTGGACACAAATTGGAATACAACTATAACGATCACCAGGTGTACATCATGGCAGACAAACAAAAGAATG
GAATCAAAGCTAACTTCAAAATTAGACACAACATTGAAGATGGAGGCGTTCAACTAGCAGACCATTATCA
ACAAAATACTCCAATTGGCGATGGGCCCGTCCTTTTACCAGACAACCATTACCTGTTTACAACTTCTACT
CTTTCGAAAGATCCCAACGAAAAGAGAGACCACATGGTCCTTCTTGAGTTTGTAACAGCTGCTGGGATTA
CACATGGCATGGATGAACTATACAAAGCTAGCGCGGCGGAGAAGGGTCCTCCAGCGCTGAACATTGCGGT
GCTGCTGGGTCACAGCCACGACGTGACAGAACGCGAACTTCGAAATCTGTGGGGCCCAGAGCAGGCAACC
GGCTTGCCCCTGGATGTGAACGTGGTGGCGTTATTGATGAACCGCACTGACCCTAAGAGCCTCATCACGC
ATGTGTGCGACCTCATGTCCGGGGCGCGCATCCACGGCTTGGTGTTTGGAGATGACACGGACCAGGAGGC
TGTGGCCCAGATGCTGGATTTTATCTCCTCACAGACTTTTATCCCCATCTTGGGCATTCATGGGGGTGCA
TCTATGATCATGGCTGACAAGGATCCGACATCCACGTTCTTCCAGTTTGGAGCCTCCATCCAGCAGCAAG
CCACAGTTATGCTGAAGATCATGCAGGACTACGACTGGCACGTCTTCTCCCTGGTCACCACCATCTTCCC
TGGCTACCGAGACTTCATCAGCTTTATCAAGACAACAGTGGACAACAGCTTTGTGGGCTGGGATATGCAG
AACGTGATCACACTGGACACCTCCTTCGAGGACGCCAAGACGCAGGTCCAGCTGAAGAAGATCCATTCTT
CTGTCATCCTGCTCTACTGCTCCAAAGACGAGGCTGTCCTCATCCTGAGCGAGGCTCGCTCCTTCGGCCT
CACTGGCTATGATTTCTTCTGGATTGTCCCCAGTTTGGTGTCTGGGAACACAGAGCTCATCCCCAAAGAG
TTTCCATCAGGTCTCATTTCAGTCTCTTATGACGACTGGGACTACAGCCTGGAGGCAAGAGTGAGAGACG
GTCTTGGGATCTTAACCACTGCCGCATCCTCCATGTTGGAGAAGTTCTCCTACATTCCTGAGGCCAAGGC
CAGCTGCTATGGGCAGGCAGAGAAGCCAGAGACCCCGCTACACACCCTGCACCAATTCATGGTCAATGTG
ACTTGGGATGGCAAGGACTTGTCCTTCACTGAGGAAGGTTACCAGGTGCACCCCAGGCTTGTGGTGATCG
TGCTGAACAAGGACCGGGAGTGGGAAAAGGTGGGCAAGTGGGAGAACCAGACGCTGAGCCTGAGGCACGC
TGTGTGGCCAAGGTACAAGTCCTTTTCTGACTGCGAGCCAGATGACAACCACCTCAGCATTGTCACCTTG
GAGGAAGCCCCCTTCGTCATCGTAGAGGACATAGACCCCCTGACTGAGACCTGTGTGAGGAACACGGTGC
CCTGTCGGAAGTTCGTCAAGATCAACAATTCAACCAACGAAGGGATGAATGTGAAGAAATGCTGCAAGGG
GTTCTGCATCGACATCCTCAAGAAGCTGTCCAGAACTGTGAAGTTCACCTATGACCTCTACCTGGTGACC
AATGGGAAGCATGGGAAAAAGGTTAACAATGTGTGGAATGGAATGATAGGTGAAGTGGTCTATCAACGAG
CAGTCATGGCTGTGGGCTCACTCACCATCAATGAGGAGCGTTCGGAAGTGGTGGACTTCTCGGTGCCCTT
TGTGGAGACAGGAATCAGCGTCATGGTCTCCAGGAGTAATGGCACTGTCTCCCCTTCTGCTTTCCTCGAA
CCCTTCAGTGCCTCCGTCTGGGTGATGATGTTTGTGATGCTGCTCATCGTCTCAGCCATTGCTGTCTTCG
TTTTTGAATACTTCAGTCCTGTTGGATACAACAGAAACTTAGCCAAAGGGAAAGCTCCCCACGGGCCTTC
TTTTACTATTGGAAAAGCTATATGGCTCCTCTGGGGCCTGGTCTTCAACAATTCTGTGCCTGTCCAGAAT
CCTAAAGGCACAACCAGCAAGATCATGGTGTCAGTGTGGGCCTTCTTTGCTGTCATCTTCCTGGCCAGTT
ACACAGCCAACCTGGCTGCCTTCATGATCCAGGAGGAGTTTGTGGACCAAGTGACTGGCCTCAGTGACAA
GAAGTTCCAGAGACCTCATGACTATTCTCCACCTTTCCGATTTGGGACGGTACCCAATGGAAGTACAGAG
AGGAATATTCGTAACAACTACCCGTATATGCACCAGTACATGACCAGATTCAACCAGAGGGGAGTGGAGG
ATGCCTTGGTCAGCTTGAAAACCGGGAAGTTGGACGCTTTCATCTATGACGCAGCCGTCTTGAACTACAA
GGCCGGGAGGGATGAAGGCTGTAAACTGGTGACCATTGGGAGCGGGTACATCTTTGCTACCACAGGCTAT
GGAATTGCGCTGCAGAAGGGCTCACCCTGGAAGAGGCAGATTGACCTCGCTCTGCTCCAGTTTGTTGGTG
ATGGTGAGATGGAGGAGCTGGAGACACTGTGGCTTACGGGCATCTGCCACAACGAGAAGAATGAGGTGAT
GAGTAGCCAGCTGGACATCGATAACATGGCGGGCGTGTTCTACATGCTGGCTGCAGCCATGGCCCTCAGC
CTCATCACCTTCATCTGGGAGCACCTCTTCTACTGGAAGCTGCGCTTCTGCTTCACAGGCGTGTGCTCTG
ACCGGCCCGGGCTGCTCTTCTCCATCAGCAGGGGCATCTATAGTTGCATCCATGGGGTACACATTGAAGA
AAAGAAGAAATCTCCAGATTTCAATCTGACTGGATCACAGAGCAACATGCTAAAGCTTCTTCGGTCAGCT
AAAAACATCTCCAATATGTCCAACATGAACTCCTCAAGAATGGACTCACCTAAAAGAGCTACTGACTTCA
TTCAAAGAGGGTCACTTATTGTGGACATGGTTTCAGACAAGGGAAATTTGATATATTCAGACAACAGATC
CTTTCAAGGGAAGGACAGTATATTTGGAGACAACATGAATGAACTCCAAACATTTGTGGCCAACAGGCAC
AAGGATAATCTCAGTAACTATGTGTTTCAAGGACAGCATCCTCTCACTCTCAATGAGTCCAACCCTAACA
CAGTAGAGGTGGCTGTCAGCACTGAATCCAAAGGGAACTCCCGACCCCGGCAGCTTTGGAAGAAATCCAT
GGAGTCTCTACGCCAGGATTCTCTAAACCAGAACCCAGTCTCCCAGAGGGATGAGAAGACTGCAGAGAAT
CGGACCCACTCGCTAAAGAGTCCTAGGTATCTTCCAGAAGAGGTAGCCCACTCTGACATTTCAGAAACCT
CAAGCCGGGCCACATGCCACAGGGAGCCAGATAACAATAAGAACCACAAGACCAAGGATAACTTCAAACG
GTCAATGGCCTCTAAGTATCCCAAGGACTGTAGCGATGTTGACCGCACCTACATGAAAACCAAAGCAAGT
TCTCCCAGGGATAAGATCTATACCATTGATGGTGAGAAGGAGCCCAGCTTCCACTTAGATCCTCCTCAGT
TTGTTGAGAATATAACCCTGCCTGAGAATGTGGGCTTCCCAGATACCTACCAAGATCACAATGAGAACTT
CCGCAAGGGGGACTCCACACTGCCCATGAACAGGAACCCATTACATAATGAAGACGGGCTTCCCAACAAT
GACCAATATAAACTCTATGCCAAGCACTTTACCTTGAAAGACAAGGGTTCCCCACACAGTGAGGGCAGTG
ATCGATACCGGCAGAACTCCACACATTGCAGAAGCTGCCTTTCGAATCTGCCCACCTACTCAGGCCACTT
TACCATGAGGTCTCCTTTCAAGTGTGATGCCTGTCTGCGGATGGGGAATCTCTATGACATTGATGAAGAC
CAGATGCTTCAGGAGACAGGTAACCCAGCTACTCGGGAGGAGGTCTACCAGCAGGACTGGTCACAGAACA
ACGCCCTCCAGTTCCAGAAGAACAAGCTAAGGATTAACCGACAGCACTCCTATGATAACATTCTGGACAA
ACCCAGAGAGATAGACCTTAGCAGGCCCTCCCGGAGCATAAGCCTCAAGGACAGGGAACGGCTACTGGAG
GGCAACTTGTATGGGAGCCTGTTCAGTGTCCCCTCAAGCAAACTCTTGGGGAACAAAAGCTCCCTTTTCC
CCCAAGGTCTGGAGGACAGCAAGAGGAGCAAGTCTCTCTTGCCAGACCACGCCTCCGATAATCCTTTCCT
CCACACGTATGGGGATGACCAACGCTTAGTTATCGGGAGATGTCCCTCGGACCCTTACAAACACTCATTG
CCATCACAGGCGGTAAATGACAGCTATCTTCGGTCATCCTTGAGGTCAACAGCATCATATTGCTCCAGGG
ACAGTCGGGGCCACAGTGATGTGTATATTTCAGAGCATGTTATGCCTTATGCTGCAAATAAGAATACCAT
GTACTCTACCCCCAGGGTTTTAAATTCCTGCAGCAATAGACGAGTGTACAAGAAAATGCCTAGTATCGAA
TCTGATGTTTAAGATCTTCCATCAGTATTTATCTATAAGGAAACATATAGAATGGCCAACATTATAGAGG
GTAAATGTTGGATGTCCGATAGCACCCTACTAGGAGGAAGAGGGTACAGGGAGGTACTTTTTGTTGGCTC
TTTTGCACATGGCTCCATGCCATAATCTTCCACTCAAGGAATCTTGTGAGATATGTGCTGAGCACAGCAT
ATACCACGTAGGTGAATCCTTAACCAAAAACAAATAAATACACATGGGCAAGTCTCCCAGACATGGCGAC
TGGGCACGGCGGCAATAATGGTGCATCAGACGGCGATGGTGACATTGTGGTTGCCTATATTCCAAATTCC
ATGAAGATCAATCCACCATGTAACTTCCCCCATCAGAAATGCCTCACAGTTTCTCTAATACAGAATAAGC
AATATGGTATGCATGTAAGTCTGACGCAGACAATAAGACAGTTAAGAATGCATCTGCACTGTAGTAAGAT
TGACATGTGCAAGGATTAAGAAGTTTGGCTTGTAACAGTTCTCAGATTTCTTGTTATGCCTTCCATGACA
ACCCTGGATCAGTCCCCCTTAAACTCCAGGTTCGCCCCCCCCCCCAAAGAATAGCAAATCAGCGTGTTTG
TGGCACCCACACTACTTTCATTGTAGGCTTCCCCCAAGACACACCTGGAACAAATAGCCCCAGGGACTCT
CAGGTGGAGAACTGTAAGAATCTCTTTGGATGTTAATGTGTGTGTATCTCTCACCCTCAGCTTCATTGGT
CTTGTTCGGAGCTGCATAAACACTTTTATGTCTTCGATATCTAAGTGTGGATCTTCTGTCTATGACATAA
TGGCTGTTGTAGTTAATCTTGAAGACTCATGTACGTAAGTCTGCATTTCCTCCCTTCTGGTGATGACTCA
GGGTTGTATAGTATCTCTTACCTGACCCCTCCCAGAGTAACGTAACTTGTTCTGTCCCCAGACAGCCATG
ATGGTGTCTAACTAGCTGTGTGTTGTGTTCCTAGAGTTGTTAATGTGGTGACATGTGCCAGCAGCCATGT
GTAATCTGTAAGAAGTCCCATGCTATCTGTGTGTCCAAGGCTAGCATGGTTTTACATTTATGTCCCTCAA
AGTCAGGAAACTCTTAGACAATTATTTCTATACAAACCTCCTCAAATCAAAAGCCTTCAGACATCAGCCA
CTTGTGTGTCCCCCCCCAAGCACCCTTCCAACTGTGGATAAACTCAGTAAAACAAGGGATTTCTATCCTC
TGAAATGTACACCTTCTTGGAGGTGAATTTCTTCCCCAGCACCAACAGAAACCAATGAGAAGTCTTCAAC
GCATTTGTCATTTCTGAGCTGCCTGCATTGTCCTATTCTTGGCCCACTGAGCCTGTGCATATATGACAGA
ACAGATACTCATTAGATTAAAAAAAAGAAAAACTGGAGCCAATGAGGGGAATATTCGTGCATGGAAAATG
TCTTAGCACATAATTTTTTATCACATTTTTAAAAAGGACTCAAAAGGTAGTTATGATACCTTATTAGACA
AGGACATTCACAAAAGCAGAAAATAATATGAATTAAACATTTTATATGCTTCTTTTCTAGCAATTAGTAT
ATTTCCAATGCATTATTGTCCTTGAAATAGCCAGGCTGCTGACCGTGGTATTTCGCAGGAGACTTTAGTT
GGTTGGGTAACTCTCTCCCATGAAGGATTCTAACCATTTCTTGTTTTTCCTCTTACTGAATCTTGGCTTG
GGTTCTTGGAGAAAGGGATCGCACGACAGGTTGAAATTTCATCCCTGTTCTTTTCTTCGTGGTGTTCTAT
TTTATAGGTGGGATTGTCCAACTACAAGTTAAGCAGGGAAGGTTCTCTTAGAGCTTGGGGCTGCTTCAGA
AGGAGCTAGCAGAGGGAAAGTTCATTTGACCTACAGTGTTGCAGAATGACAAAAAGTGATGCAATACACC
GGAGGACCAGAGGTGGAGTGGCAGAGGGGGTGAGGATCTCTCTTCCTGTGCTCTTGCAGAACACAGAAGG
AGGCTGGGGTGGAGCTAGAGGGCTGAGGTCACAGGACTAGGGTGGAGCCAGCGGTCTGGGGCGGAGCTAG
AAGGCTGAGGTCACAGGACTAGGGTGGAGCCAGTGGTCTGGGGCGGAGCTAGAAGGCTGGGGCGGAGCTA
GAAGTTGATAAGCTTTAAAGTCACGTTTTATTCCTTGGACAGAGCCATCCTTTCCTTCCCCAAGTCCCAC
AGCTGGGGAAATGTGCATTAGAGAACCTAGAACAGTCTCCCTGATTTTTGATCTTAAATTTGAGCTTCAG
TGTGTGTAGTGTCCTTTCACCCCTTTTACTTTATTTCCCCATAGGATTCCACACCTGTATTCCTCCTGCT
AGGACTGCTGTTGTGTCCTCACAGAACTGACTCTTAAGCCTCCCTGGAATACAGAATCATGACTTGTCAC
AAATCTGAGGAGCATTCTGCTTTCCCGGATTGTCCTCAAAGCCCAGGGTGCTGTTGAATGTCCCACATTT
TAGTGAGAGTACAAATGGCATTTATACTGCCTCCTCAAAACCCTCTCTGGAAAATTCAGGATCATTTCTG
CTATTAACTCTGTACAAAAGAAGCTAAAATGAGGCTTTTGGAAGAATCAGTCACATAATGGGAAAGAATA
CGTTTGTTTTAACACCAAGATATTTACAAAAATAAGTCATGGTAGTTAGGGGCTGTGTGGCAAACATTTG
CTTTTCCCTCTCCTCTAATTTGCTGCCTCTTGCACATGATAACTTCAAAGAAGAAAACGAGGAGGTCACG
TTCCAAGTGAGAGGTAATCATGTGGGCTTGTTTGAAGGAAAGCCAAGTGAGATCCATCCTTTTCAAAACT
AACCCCGAGGGTGGCAAATGGCACCTACGGCCGGTGATGAGTACTGAGCAAGAGGCCTTGGCCTGGGTAT
CACTTAGAGGGTTCCCACACTAAACCCAACCTCTGAGTCCTTAGACTTACAGATGCTAAGAAGCCAGTGT
CTCTTAACTCAAAGGCCTGATCTTTCCCTGGACTAAGTCAGGGCAGCTGCCCTGGGCAGTTGTCTTGGCA
ATTCTTTTGTTTTCCTCATTTTGGAAAGGACCAGACTGGTCCTCAGATGTCAATACTTGAAAGCAAACAG
CCATGCATCTGTCCTTGCACCTGAACCGGTGCAAATGCTGTGCACAAGAGAAGCTCCCAGAGCATGACCT
TCACTCGGCCGCGCGACAGCAACGGAATTCCGTTGCTGTCGCGACAGCAACGGAATTCCTGCAGCCCGGG
GGATCCACTAGTTCTAGAGCGGCCGCTTCGAGCAGACATGATAAGATACATTGATGAGTTTGGACAAACC
ACAACTAGAATGCAGTGAAAAAAATGCTTTATTTGTGAAATTTGTGATGCTATTGCTTTATTTGTAACCA
TTATAAGCTGCAATAAACAAGTTAACAACAACAATTGCATTCATTTTATGTTTCAGGTTCAGGGGGAGAT
GTGGGAGGTTTTTTAAAGCAAGTAAAACCTCTACAAATGTGGTAAAATCGATAAGGATCCGGGCTGGCGT
AATAGCGAAGAGGCCCGCACCGATCGCCCTTCCCAACAGTTGCGCAGCCTGAATGGCGAATGG
[124 nt withheld, positions 10984-11107]
C
[91 nt withheld, positions 11109-11199]
A
[49 nt withheld, positions 11201-11249]
CCTTTGACGTTGGAGTCCACGTTCTTT
[37 nt withheld, positions 11277-11313]
ACCCTATCTCGGTCTATTCTTTTGATTTATAAGGGATTTTGCCGATTTCGGCCTATTGGTTAAAAAATGA
GCTGATTTAACAAAAATTTAACGCGAATTTTAACAAAATATTAACGCTTACAATTTCCTGATGCGGTATT
TTCTCCTTACGCATCTGTGCGGTATTTCACACCGCATATGGTGCACTCTCAGTACAATCTGCTCTGATGC
CGCATAGTTAAGCCAGCCCCGACACCCGCCAACACCCGCTGACGCGCCCTGACGGGCTTGTCTGCTCCCG
GCATCCGCTTACAGACAAGCTGTGACCGTCTCCGGGAGCTGCATGTGTCAGAGGTTTTCACCGTCATCAC
CGAAACGCGCGAGACGAAAGGGCCTCGTGATACGCCTATTTTTATAGGTTAATGTCATGATAATAATGGT
TTCTTAGACGTCAGGTGGCACTTTTCGGGGAAATGTGCGCGGAACCCCTATTTGTTTATTTTTCTAAATA
CATTCAAATATGTATCCGCTCATGAGACAATAACCCTGATAAATGCTTCAATAATATTGAAAAAGGAAGA
GTATGAGTATTCAACATTTCCGTGTCGCCCTTATTCCCTTTTTTGCGGCATTTTGCCTTCCTGTTTTTGC
TCACCCAGAAACGCTGGTGAAAGTAAAAGATGCTGAAGATCAGTTGGGTGCACGAGTGGGTTACATCGAA
CTGGATCTCAACAGCGGTAAGATCCTTGAGAGTTTTCGCCCCGAAGAACGTTTTCCAATGATGAGCACTT
TTAAAGTTCTGCTATGTGGCGCGGTATTATCCCGTATTGACGCCGGGCAAGAGCAACTCGGTCGCCGCAT
ACACTATTCTCAGAATGACTTGGTTGAGTACTCACCAGTCACAGAAAAGCATCTTACGGATGGCATGACA
GTAAGAGAATTATGCAGTGCTGCCATAACCATGAGTGATAACACTGCGGCCAACTTACTTCTGACAACGA
TCGGAGGACCGAAGGAGCTAACCGCTTTTTTGCACAACATGGGGGATCATGTAACTCGCCTTGATCGTTG
GGAACCGGAGCTGAATGAAGCCATACCAAACGACGAGCGTGACACCACGATGCCTGTAGCAATGGCAACA
ACGTTGCGCAAACTATTAACTGGCGAACTACTTACTCTAGCTTCCCGGCAACAATTAATAGACTGGATGG
AGGCGGATAAAGTTGCAGGACCACTTCTGCGCTCGGCCCTTCCGGCTGGCTGGTTTATTGCTGATAAATC
TGGAGCCGGTGAGCGTGGGTCTCGCGGTATCATTGCAGCACTGGGGCCAGATGGTAAGCCCTCCCGTATC
GTAGTTATCTACACGACGGGGAGTCAGGCAACTATGGATGAACGAAATAGACAGATCGCTGAGATAGGTG
CCTCACTGATTAAGCATTGGTAACTGTCAGACCAAGTTTACTCATATATACTTTAGATTGATTTAAAACT
TCATTTTTAATTTAAAAGGATCTAGGTGAAGATCCTTTTTGATAATCTCATG
