>Addgene plasmid #23997 | pCI-SEP_NR2A | addgene partial sequence | sequence record 28726 | 23997 with T7
TTCCGTTGCTGTCGCAGGAGCGCTCAGAGGACCGGCAGTCGCTGTCCGGAGTGGAACAGAAAGCTGAGCC
AGGGCTCTAGAAGAGAGGCTCCTGAGGTGCTGTGCCTGAGCATGGGGCTGGATGAGGTCTGAGAGTCGCG
GCGGCAGCAATCAGCCCTGGAGATGACCAGGGGTGGCCACTGCTGAGAACTATGTGGAGAGAGGCTGCGA
GCCCTGCTGCAGAGCCTCCGGCTGGGATAGCCGCCCCCCGTGGGGGTGATGCGGACAGCGCGGGACAGCC
AGGGGAGCGCGCGGGGGCCGCAGCATGCGGGAACCCGCTAAACCTGGTGGCTGCTGAGGCGGCCGAGATG
CTCGTGCGCGCAGCACGCCCCATTGCATCCTCCACCTTCTCCGGCTACAGGGACCCTAAGTGGCGACCAT
GGGCAGATTGGGCTACTGGACCTTGCTGGTATTGCCGGCCCTTCTGGTCTGGCGCGATCCGGCGCAGAAC
GCGGCTAGGAGTAAAGGAGAAGAACTTTTCACTGGAGTTGTCCCAATTC
