>Addgene plasmid #23997 | pCI-SEP_NR2A | addgene partial sequence | sequence record 28727 | 23997 with CMV-F
AGCTCGTTTAGTGAACCGTCAGATCACTAGAAGCTTTATTGCGGTAGTTTATCACAGTTAAATTGCTAAC
GCAGTCAGTGCTTCTGACACAACAGTCTCGAACTTAAGCTGCAGAAGTTGGTCGTGAGGCACTGGGCAGG
TAAGTATCAAGGTTACAAGACAGGTTTAAGGAGACCAATAGAAACTGGGCTTGTCGAGACAGAGAAGACT
CTTGCGTTTCTGATAGGCACCTATTGGTCTTACTGACATCCACTTTGCCTTTCTCTCCACAGGTGTCCAC
TCCCAGTTCAATTACAGCTCTTAAGGCTAGAGTACTTAATACGACTCACTATAGGCTAGCCTCGAGGTCG
ACGGTATCGATAAGCTTGATATCGAATTCCGTTGCTGTCGCAGGAGCGCTCAGAGGACCGGCAGTCGCTG
TCCGGAGTGGAACAGAAAGCTGAGCCAGGGCTCTAGAAGAGAGGCTCCTGAGGTGCTGTGCCTGAGCATG
GGGCTGGATGAGGTCTGAGAGTCGCGGCGGCAGCAATCAGCCCTGGAGATGACCAGGGGTGGCCACTGCT
GAGAACTATGTGGAGAGAGGCTGCGAGCCCTGCTGCAGAGCCTCCGGCTGGGATAGCCGCCCCCCGTGGG
GGTGATGCGGACAGCGCGGGACAGCCAGGGGAGCGCGCGGGGGCCGCAGCATGCGGGAACCCGCTAAACC
TGGTGGCTGCTGA
