>Addgene plasmid #23997 | pCI-SEP_NR2A | addgene partial sequence | sequence record 50589 | GFPfusionREV 5'-CTCCACTGACAGAAAATTTG-3'
AATTGGGACAACTCCAGTGAAAAGTTCTTCTCCTTTACTCCTAGCCGCGTTCTGCGCCGGATCGCGCCAG
ACCAGAAGGGCCGGCAATACCAGCAAGGTCCAGTAGCCCAATCTGCCCATGGTCGCCACTTAGGGTCCCT
GTAGCCGGAGAAGGTGGAGGATGCAATGGGGCGTGCTGCGCGCACGAGCATCTCGGCCGCCTCAGCAGCC
ACCAGGTTTAGCGGGTTCCCGCATGCTGCGGCCCCCGCGCGCTCCCCTGGCTGTCCCGCGCTGTCCGCAT
CACCCCCACGGGGGGCGGCTATCCCAGCCGGAGGCTCTGCAGCAGGGCTCGCAGCCTCTCTCCACATAGT
TCTCAGCAGTGGCCACCCCTGGTCATCTCCAGGGCTGATTGCTGCCGCCGCGACTCTCAGACCTCATCCA
GCCCCATGCTCAGGCACAGCACCTCAGGAGCCTCTCTTCTAGAGCCCTGGCTCAGCTTTCTGTTCCACTC
CGGACAGCGACTGCCGGTCCTCTGAGCGCTCCTGCGACAGCAACGGAATTCGATATCAAGCTTATCGATA
CCGTCGACCTCGAGGCTAGCCTATAGTGAGTCGTATTAAGTACTCTAGCCTTAAGAGCTGTAATTGAACT
GGGAGTGGACACCTGTGGAGAGAAAGGCAAAGTGGATGTCAGTAAGACCAATAGGTGCCTATCAGAAACG
CAAGAGTCTTCTCTGTCTCGACAAGCCCAGTTTCTATTGGTCTCCTTAAACCTGTCTTGTAACCTTGATA
CTTACCTGCCCAGTGCCTCACGACCAACTTCTGCAGCTTAAGTTCGAGACTGTTGTGTCAGAAGCAC
