>Addgene plasmid #23997 | pCI-SEP_NR2A | addgene partial sequence | sequence record 50590 | GFP-F 5'-GGTCCTTCTTGAGTTTGTAAC-3'
AGCTAGCGCGGCGGAGAAGGGTCCTCCAGCGCTGAACATTGCGGTGCTGCTGGGTCACAGCCACGACGTG
ACAGAACGCGAACTTCGAAATCTGTGGGGCCCAGAGCAGGCAACCGGCTTGCCCCTGGATGTGAACGTGG
TGGCGTTATTGATGAACCGCACTGACCCTAAGAGCCTCATCACGCATGTGTGCGACCTCATGTCCGGGGC
GCGCATCCACGGCTTGGTGTTTGGAGATGACACGGACCAGGAGGCTGTGGCCCAGATGCTGGATTTTATC
TCCTCACAGACTTTTATCCCCATCTTGGGCATTCATGGGGGTGCATCTATGATCATGGCTGACAAGGATC
CGACATCCACGTTCTTCCAGTTTGGAGCCTCCATCCAGCAGCAAGCCACAGTTATGCTGAAGATCATGCA
GGACTACGACTGGCACGTCTTCTCCCTGGTCACCACCATCTTCCCTGGCTACCGAGACTTCATCAGCTTT
ATCAAGACAACAGTGGACAACAGCTTTGTGGGCTGGGATATGCAGAACGTGATCACACTGGACACCTCCT
TCGAGGACGCCAAGACGCAGGTCCAGCTGAAGAAGATCCATTCTTCTGTCATCCTGCTCTACTGCTCCAA
AGACGAGGCTGTCCTCATCCTGAGCGAGGCTCGCTCCTTCGGCCTCACTGGCTATGATTTCTTCTGGATT
GTCCCCAGTTTGGTGTCTGGGAACACAGAGCTCATCCCCAAAGAGTTTCCATCAGGTCTCATTTCAGTCT
CTTATGACGACTGGGACTACAGCCTGGAGGCAAGAG
