>Addgene plasmid #23997 | pCI-SEP_NR2A | addgene partial sequence | sequence record 123674 | EBV-rev 5'-GTGGTTTGTCCAAACTCATC-3'
AGCGGCCGCTCTAGAACTAGTGGATCCCCCGGGCTGCAGGAATTCCGTTGCTGTCGCGACAGCAACGGAA
TTCCGTTGCTGTCGCGCGGCCGAGTGAAGGTCATGCTCTGGGAGCTTCTCTTGTGCACAGCATTTGCACC
GGTTCAGGTGCAAGGACAGATGCATGGCTGTTTGCTTTCAAGTATTGACATCTGAGGACCAGTCTGGTCC
TTTCCAAAATGAGGAAAACAAAAGAATTGCCAAGACAACTGCCCAGGGCAGCTGCCCTGACTTAGTCCAG
GGAAAGATCAGGCCTTTGAGTTAAGAGACACTGGCTTCTTAGCATCTGTAAGTCTAAGGACTCAGAGGTT
GGGTTTAGTGTGGGAACCCTCTAAGTGATACCCAGGCCAAGGCCTCTTGCTCAGTACTCATCACCGGCCG
TAGGTGCCATTTGCCACCCTCGGGGTTAGTTTTGAAAAGGATGGATCTCACTTGGCTTTCCTTCAAACAA
GCCCACATGATTACCTCTCACTTGGAACGTGACCTCCTCGTTTTCTTCTTTGAAGTTATCATGTGCAAGA
GGCAGCAAATTAGAGGAGAGGGAAAAGCAAATGTTTGCCACACAGCCCCTAACTACCATGACTTATTTTT
GTAAATATCTTGGTGTTAAAACAAACGTATTCTTTCCCATTATGTGACTGATTCTTCCAAAAGCCTCATT
TTAGCTTCTTTTGTACAGAGTTAATAGCAGAAATGATCCTGAATTTTCCAGAGAGGGTTTTTGAGGAGGC
AGTATAAATGCCATTTGTACTCTCACTAAAATGTGGGACATTCAACAGCACCCCTGGGGCTTTGAAGGAC
AATCCGGGGAAAAGCAGAATGCTCCTCAGATTTTGTG
